>Addgene plasmid #242545 | pPD0054_pIVTRup_mCherry2 | addgene full sequence | sequence record 493702 | Addgene NGS Result
CTGCAAGGCGATTAAGTTGGGTAACGCCAGGGTTTTCCCAGTCACGACGTTGTAAAACGACGGCCAGTGA
ATTGTAATACGACTCACTATAGGGCGAATTGGGCCCTCTAGATGCATGCTCGAGCGGCCGCCAGTGTGAT
GGATTTGGACCCTCGTACAGAAGCTAATACGACTCACTATAGGGAAATAAGAGAGAAAAGAAGAGTAAGA
AGAAATATAAGAGCCACCGATATGGTGAGCAAGGGCGAGGAGGACAACATGGCCATCATCAAGGAGTTCA
TGAGGTTCAAGGTGCACATGGAGGGCAGCGTGAACGGCCACGAGTTCGAGATCGAGGGCGAGGGCGAGGG
CAGGCCCTACGAGGGCACCCAGACCGCCAAGCTGAAGGTGACCAAGGGCGGCCCCCTGCCCTTCGCCTGG
GACATCCTGAGCCCCCAGTTCATGTACGGCAGCAAGGCCTACGTGAAGCACCCCGCCGACATCCCCGACT
ACCTGAAGCTGAGCTTCCCCGAGGGCTTCAACTGGGAGAGGGTGATGAACTTCGAGGACGGCGGCGTGGT
GACCGTGACCCAGGACAGCAGCCTGCAGGACGGCGAGTTCATCTACAAGGTGAAGCTGAGGGGCACCAAC
TTCCCCAGCGACGGCCCCGTGATGCAGTGCAGGACCATGGGCTGGGAGGCCAGCACCGAGAGGATGTACC
CCGAGGACGGCGCCCTGAAGGGCGAGATCAAGCAGAGGCTGAAGCTGAAGGACGGCGGCCACTACGACGC
CGAGGTGAAGACCACCTACAAGGCCAAGAAGCCCGTGCAGCTGCCCGGCGCCTACAACGTGGACATCAAG
CTGGACATCCTGAGCCACAACGAGGACTACACCATCGTGGAGCAGTACGAGAGGGCCGAGGGCAGGCACA
GCACCGGCGGCATGGACGAGCTGTACAAGTGAATCGCTGCCTTCTGCGGGGCTTGCCTTCTGGCCATGCC
CTTCTTCTCTCCCTTGCACCTGTACCTCTTGGTCTTTGAATAAAGCCTGAGTAGGAAGTGAGGGTCTAGA
AAAAAAAAAAAAAAAAAAAAAAAAAAAAAAAAAAAAAAAAAAAAAAAAAAAAAAAAAAAAAAAAAAAAAA
AAAAAAAAAAAAACGATCAATAACCGACACTCCTGCGTCGCCTACGCGCTACGATCTGCAGAATTCCAGC
ACACTGGCGGCCGTTACTAGTGGATCCGAGCTCGGTACCAAGCTTGGCGTAATCATGGTCATAGCTGTTT
CCTGTGTGAAATTGTTATCCGCTCACAATTCCACACAACATACGAGCCGGAAGCATAAAGTGTAAAGCCT
GGGGTGCCTAATGAGTGAGCTAACTCACATTAATTGCGTTGCGCTCACTGCCCGCTTTCCAGTCGGGAAA
CCTGTCGTGCCAGCTGCATTAATGAATCGGCCAACGCGCGGGGAGAGGCGGTTTGCGTATTGGGCGCTCT
TCCGCTTCCTCGCTCACTGACTCGCTGCGCTCGGTCGTTCGGCTGCGGCGAGCGGTATCAGCTCACTCAA
AGGCGGTAATACGGTTATCCACAGAATCAGGGGATAACGCAGGAAAGAACATGTGAGCAAAAGGCCAGCA
AAAGGCCAGGAACCGTAAAAAGGCCGCGTTGCTGGCGTTTTTCCATAGGCTCCGCCCCCCTGACGAGCAT
CACAAAAATCGACGCTCAAGTCAGAGGTGGCGAAACCCGACAGGACTATAAAGATACCAGGCGTTTCCCC
CTGGAAGCTCCCTCGTGCGCTCTCCTGTTCCGACCCTGCCGCTTACCGGATACCTGTCCGCCTTTCTCCC
TTCGGGAAGCGTGGCGCTTTCTCATAGCTCACGCTGTAGGTATCTCAGTTCGGTGTAGGTCGTTCGCTCC
AAGCTGGGCTGTGTGCACGAACCCCCCGTTCAGCCCGACCGCTGCGCCTTATCCGGTAACTATCGTCTTG
AGTCCAACCCGGTAAGACACGACTTATCGCCACTGGCAGCAGCCACTGGTAACAGGATTAGCAGAGCGAG
GTATGTAGGCGGTGCTACAGAGTTCTTGAAGTGGTGGCCTAACTACGGCTACACTAGAAGAACAGTATTT
GGTATCTGCGCTCTGCTGAAGCCAGTTACCTTCGGAAAAAGAGTTGGTAGCTCTTGATCCGGCAAACAAA
CCACCGCTGGTAGCGGTGGTTTTTTTGTTTGCAAGCAGCAGATTACGCGCAGAAAAAAAGGATCTCAAGA
AGATCCTTTGATCTTTTCTACGGGGTCTGACGCTCAGTGGAACGAAAACTCACGTTAAGGGATTTTGGTC
ATGAGATTATCAAAAAGGATCTTCACCTAGATCCTTTTAAATTAAAAATGAAGTTTTAAATCAATCTAAA
GTATATATGAGTAAACTTGGTCTGACAGTTACCAATGCTTAATCAGTGAGGCACCTATCTCAGCGATCTG
TCTATTTCGTTCATCCATAGTTGCCTGACTCCCCGTCGTGTAGATAACTACGATACGGGAGGGCTTACCA
TCTGGCCCCAGTGCTGCAATGATACCGCGAGACCCACGCTCACCGGCTCCAGATTTATCAGCAATAAACC
AGCCAGCCGGAAGGGCCGAGCGCAGAAGTGGTCCTGCAACTTTATCCGCCTCCATCCAGTCTATTAATTG
TTGCCGGGAAGCTAGAGTAAGTAGTTCGCCAGTTAATAGTTTGCGCAACGTTGTTGCCATTGCTACAGGC
ATCGTGGTGTCACGCTCGTCGTTTGGTATGGCTTCATTCAGCTCCGGTTCCCAACGATCAAGGCGAGTTA
CATGATCCCCCATGTTGTGCAAAAAAGCGGTTAGCTCCTTCGGTCCTCCGATCGTTGTCAGAAGTAAGTT
GGCCGCAGTGTTATCACTCATGGTTATGGCAGCACTGCATAATTCTCTTACTGTCATGCCATCCGTAAGA
TGCTTTTCTGTGACTGGTGAGTACTCAACCAAGTCATTCTGAGAATAGTGTATGCGGCGACCGAGTTGCT
CTTGCCCGGCGTCAATACGGGATAATACCGCGCCACATAGCAGAACTTTAAAAGTGCTCATCATTGGAAA
ACGTTCTTCGGGGCGAAAACTCTCAAGGATCTTACCGCTGTTGAGATCCAGTTCGATGTAACCCACTCGT
GCACCCAACTGATCTTCAGCATCTTTTACTTTCACCAGCGTTTCTGGGTGAGCAAAAACAGGAAGGCAAA
ATGCCGCAAAAAAGGGAATAAGGGCGACACGGAAATGTTGAATACTCATACTCTTCCTTTTTCAATTCAG
AAGAACTCGTCAAGAAGGCGATAGAAGGCGATGCGCTGCGAATCGGGAGCGGCGATACCGTAAAGCACGA
GGAAGCGGTCAGCCCATTCGCCGCCAAGCTCTTCAGCAATATCACGGGTAGCCAACGCTATGTCCTGATA
GCGGTCCGCCACACCCAGCCGGCCACAGTCGATGAATCCAGAAAAGCGGCCATTTTCCACCATGATATTC
GGCAAGCAGGCATCGCCATGGGTCACGACGAGATCCTCGCCGTCGGGCATGCGCGCCTTGAGCCTGGCGA
ACAGTTCGGCTGGCGCGAGCCCCTGATGCTCTTCGTCCAGATCATCCTGATCGACAAGACCGGCTTCCAT
CCGAGTACGTGCTCGCTCGATGCGATGTTTCGCTTGGTGGTCGAATGGGCAGGTAGCCGGATCAAGCGTA
TGCAGCCGCCGCATTGCATCAGCCATGATGGATACTTTCTCGGCAGGAGCAAGGTGGGATGACAGGAGAT
CCTGCCCCGGCACTTCGCCCAATAGCAGCCAGTCCCTTCCCGCTTCAGTGACAACGTCGAGCACAGCTGC
GCAAGGAACGCCCGTCGTGGCCAGCCACGATAGCCGCGCTGCCTCGTCCTGCAGTTCATTCAGGGCACCG
GACAGGTCGGTCTTGACAAAAAGAACCGGGCGCCCCTGCGCTGACAGCCGGAACACGGCGGCATCAGAGC
AGCCGATTGTCTGTTGTGCCCAGTCATAGCCGAATAGCCTCTCCACCCAAGCGGCCGGAGAACCTGCGTG
CAATCCATCTTGTTCAATCATGCGAAACGATCCTCATCCTGTCTCTTGATCAGATCTTGATCCCCTGCGC
CATCAGATCCTTGGCGGCAAGAAAGCCATCCAGTTTACTTTGCAGGGCTTCCCAACCTTACCAGAGGGCG
CCCCAGCTGGCAATTCCGGTTCGCTTGCTGTCCATAAAACCGCCCAGTCTAGCTATCGCCATGTAAGCCC
ACTGCAAGCTACCTGCTTTCTCTTTGCGCTTGCGTTTTCCCTTGTCCAGATAGCCCAGTAGCTGACATTC
ATCCGGGGTCAGCACCGTTTCTGCGGACTGGCTTTCTACGTGTTCCGCTTCCTTTAGCAGCCCTTGCGCC
CTGAATTTTGTTAAAATTCGCGTTAAATTTTTGTTAAATCAGCTCATTTTTTAACCAATAGGCCGAAATC
GGCAAAATCCCTTATAAATCAAAAGAATAGACCGAGATAGGGT
[37 nt withheld, positions 4524-4560]
AAAGAACGTGGACTCCAACGTCAAAGG
[49 nt withheld, positions 4588-4636]
T
[91 nt withheld, positions 4638-4728]
G
[124 nt withheld, positions 4730-4853]
CCATTCGCCATTCAGGCTGCGCAACTGTTGGGAAGGGCGATCGGTGCGGGCCTCTTCGCTATTACGCCAG
CTGGCGAAAGGGGGATGTG
Features (pLannotate 1.2.2; 14 found; start..end, strand, type, name):
     75..93      +  promoter       T7 promoter: promoter for bacteriophage T7 RNA polymerase
    165..183     +  promoter       T7 promoter: promoter for bacteriophage T7 RNA polymerase
    232..939     +  CDS            mCherry2: mCherry2 is a basic (constitutively fluorescent) red fluorescent protein published in 2017, derived from Discosoma sp.. It has very low acid sensitivity.
   1272..1288    -  protein_bind   lac operator: The lac repressor binds to the lac operator to inhibit transcription in E. coli. This inhibition can be relieved by adding lactose or isopropyl-β-D-thiogalactopyranoside (IPTG). lac repressor encoded by lacI
   1296..1326    -  promoter       lac promoter: promoter for the E. coli lac operon
   1341..1362    -  protein_bind   CAP binding site: CAP binding activates transcription in the presence of cAMP. E. coli catabolite activator protein
   1375..1467    -  CDS            lacI (fragment): lac repressor; lacI; The lac repressor binds to the lac operator to inhibit transcription in E. coli. This inhibition can be relieved by adding lactose or isopropyl-β-D-thiogalactopyranoside (IPTG).
   1650..2238    -  rep_origin     ori: high-copy-number ColE1/pMB1/pBR322/pUC origin of replication
   2409..3269    -  CDS            AmpR: β-lactamase; bla; confers resistance to ampicillin, carbenicillin, and related antibiotics
   3270..3286    -  promoter       AmpR promoter (fragment): bla
   3290..4081    -  CDS            neo: KKA2_KLEPN - Also known as kan, nptII. Experimental evidence at protein level: Swiss-Prot protein existence level 1. Resistance to kanamycin, neomycin, paromomycin, ribostamycin, butirosin and gentamicin B. From Klebsiella pneumoniae.
   4113..4412    -  CDS            tnpA (fragment): TN5P_ECOLX - Also known as tnp. Experimental evidence at protein level: Swiss-Prot protein existence level 1. Mediates transposition of transposon Tn5 by a 'cut and paste' mechanism. First, the monomeric transposase binds the 19 bp inverted DNA repeats flanking the transposon. Then, dimerization of the DNA- bound transposase creates a synaptic DNA complex. After nicking of the first DNA strand, excision of the transposon proceeds through a series of intermediates. The transposase then mediates the insertion of the transposon at a new site by strand transfer. The activity of the wild- type tran
   4425..4853    -  rep_origin     f1 ori (sequence partly withheld): f1 bacteriophage origin of replication; arrow indicates direction of (+) strand synthesis
   4857..72      -  CDS            lacZα (fragment) (across the origin): LacZα fragment of β-galactosidase; lacZ fragment
