[The description below was written by a language model from this plasmid's Addgene catalogue record and pLannotate feature annotations shown in this document.]
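Description:
pPD0054_pIVTRup_mCherry2 is a 4.9 kb bacterial plasmid built on the pIVTRup backbone. Judging from the backbone name, the T7 promoters and the depositor's note about a polyA tract, it serves as a DNA template for in vitro transcription of mRNA encoding a red fluorescent reporter. It is propagated in E. coli as a high-copy plasmid through a ColE1/pUC-type origin and is selected with ampicillin via the β-lactamase (AmpR) gene. The feature table also detects a neo/nptII kanamycin/neomycin resistance coding sequence next to a Tn5 transposase fragment, although only ampicillin is listed as the selection. Other cloning-vector remnants are present: an f1 phage origin, lacZα and lacI fragments, and a lac promoter, operator and CAP binding site.

The payload is a 708 bp mCherry2 open reading frame, a constitutively fluorescent Discosoma-derived red protein with very low acid sensitivity, inserted by Gibson cloning. Two T7 promoters are annotated upstream in the same orientation as the coding sequence, so bacteriophage T7 RNA polymerase can generate sense transcripts. The depositor comments indicate an encoded polyA stretch, whose exact length cannot be guaranteed because long homopolymers are hard to maintain and sequence. This tract is not annotated in the feature table, nor are any untranslated regions, so their position and identity are not stated in the record.

The plasmid comes from a study on systematic discovery of CRISPR-boosted CAR T cell immunotherapies. The record does not spell out its specific role, but an mCherry2 mRNA template of this kind would plausibly be used as a fluorescent control or reporter for mRNA delivery into cells.
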