Addgene plasmid #242545: pPD0054_pIVTRup_mCherry2
Depositing lab: Christoph Bock & Paul Datlinger. Publication: Systematic discovery of CRISPR-boosted CAR T cell immunotherapies. Datlinger P, Pankevich EV, Arnold CD, Pranckevicius N, Lin J, Romanovskaia D, Schaefer M, Piras F, Orts AC, Nemc A, Biesaga PN, Chan M, Neuwirth T, Artemov AV, Li W, Ladstatter S, Krausgruber T, Bock C. Nature. 2025 Oct;646(8086):963-972. doi: 10.1038/s41586-025-09507-9. Epub 2025 Sep 24. PubMed 40993398.
Backbone
  Vector backbone: pIVTRup
  Vector type: Other
Growth in bacteria
  Bacterial resistance: Ampicillin, 100 μg/mL
  Growth temperature: 37°C
  Growth strain: DH5alpha
  Copy number: High Copy
Gene/Insert
  Gene/Insert name: mCherry
  Species: Other
  Insert size (bp): 708
  Cloning method: Gibson Cloning
Terms and licenses: Academic/Nonprofit Terms; Industry Terms: Not Available to Industry
Depositor comments: Due to the difficulties of maintaining and sequencing long homopolymers, Addgene cannot guarantee the exact length of polyA sequence.
How to cite: pPD0054_pIVTRup_mCherry2 was a gift from Christoph Bock & Paul Datlinger (Addgene plasmid # 242545 ; http://n2t.net/addgene:242545 ; RRID:Addgene_242545)
